Addgene plasmid #78284: pTet02
Purpose: mRFP1 expressed behind an ATc-inducible construct
Depositing lab: Tom Ellis. Depositing organization: Imperial College London. Publication: Engineering control of bacterial cellulose production using a genetic toolkit and a new cellulose-producing strain. Florea M, Hagemann H, Santosa G, Abbott J, Micklem CN, Spencer-Milnes X, de Arroyo Garcia L, Paschou D, Lazenbatt C, Kong D, Chughtai H, Jensen K, Freemont PS, Kitney R, Reeve B, Ellis T. Proc Natl Acad Sci U S A. 2016 Jun 14;113(24):E3431-40. doi: 10.1073/pnas.1522985113. Epub 2016 May 31. PubMed 27247386.
Backbone
  Vector backbone: pSEVA331Bb
  Backbone size w/o insert (bp): 2893
Growth in bacteria
  Bacterial resistance: Chloramphenicol, 25 μg/mL
  Growth temperature: 37°C
  Growth strain: DH5alpha
  Copy number: Unknown
Gene/Insert
  Gene/Insert name: Tet inducible mRFP1
Terms and licenses: Academic/Nonprofit Terms; Industry Terms: Not Available to Industry
How to cite: pTet02 was a gift from Tom Ellis (Addgene plasmid # 78284 ; http://n2t.net/addgene:78284 ; RRID:Addgene_78284)
