[The description below was written by a language model from this plasmid's Addgene catalogue record and pLannotate feature annotations shown in this document.]
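Description:
pTet02 is a 4,650 bp broad-host-range bacterial expression plasmid built on pSEVA331Bb, a BioBrick-compatible version of a SEVA-format vector. It replicates through the pBBR1 oriV and its cognate Rep protein, a system derived from Bordetella bronchiseptica that functions in many Gram-negative bacteria. It also carries an incP oriT, so it can be mobilised by conjugation when transfer functions are supplied in trans. Selection is by chloramphenicol, through the cat gene under its own promoter. The cargo region sits between a BioBrick prefix and suffix and is insulated from the backbone by the lambda t0 and rrnB T1 terminators. The record lists the copy number as unknown.

The insert is a self-contained anhydrotetracycline (ATc)-inducible reporter. A tetR coding sequence is preceded by a short element annotated as a lacIq promoter fragment, which probably corresponds to a constitutive promoter, and is closed by a double rrnB T1/T7Te terminator. Downstream lies a tet operator next to a short fragment that the annotation tool matched to a tetO-containing H1 variant. This match most likely reflects a second operator within a TetR-repressible bacterial promoter, although the record does not name the promoter. This region drives mRFP1, a monomeric red fluorescent protein, which is followed by a second double terminator. Without inducer, TetR binds the operators and represses mRFP1. ATc releases TetR and allows red fluorescence to develop.

The associated publication describes a genetic toolkit for engineering control of bacterial cellulose production in a new cellulose-producing strain. The plasmid therefore appears intended for characterising ATc-inducible expression in such hosts, as well as in E. coli.
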