Features (pLannotate 1.2.2; 18 found; start..end, strand, type, name):
      1..36      +  promoter       lacIq promoter (fragment): lacI (mutant); In the lacIq allele, a single base change in the promoter boosts expression of the lacI gene about 10-fold.
     63..683     +  CDS            tetR: TETR2_ECOLX - Experimental evidence at protein level: Swiss-Prot protein existence level 1. TetR is the repressor of the tetracycline resistance element; its N-terminal region forms a helix-turn-helix structure and binds DNA. Binding of tetracycline to TetR reduces the repressor affinity for the tetracycline resistance gene (tetA) promoter operator sites. From Escherichia coli.
    706..777     +  terminator     rrnB T1 terminator: transcription terminator T1 from the E. coli rrnB gene
    793..820     +  terminator     T7Te terminator: phage T7 early transcription terminator
    835..853     +  protein_bind   tet operator: tetO; bacterial operator O2 for the tetR and tetA genes tetracycline repressor TetR
    859..878     +  promoter       H1-2O2 promoter (fragment): doxycycline-inducible variant of the human H1 RNA promoter (Henriksen et al., 2007)
    915..1589    +  CDS            mRFP1: mRFP1 is a basic (constitutively fluorescent) red fluorescent protein published in 2002, derived from Discosoma sp.. It is reported to be a somewhat slowly-maturing monomer with low acid sensitivity.
   1637..1708    +  terminator     rrnB T1 terminator: transcription terminator T1 from the E. coli rrnB gene
   1724..1751    +  terminator     T7Te terminator: phage T7 early transcription terminator
   1758..1778    +  misc_feature   BioBrick suffix: universal suffix for all parts
   1783..1877    +  terminator     lambda t0 terminator: transcription terminator from phage lambda
   1925..2027    +  promoter       cat promoter: promoter of the E. coli cat gene encoding chloramphenicol acetyltransferase
   2028..2684    +  CDS            cat: CAT_ECOLX - Experimental evidence at protein level: Swiss-Prot protein existence level 1. This enzyme is an effector of chloramphenicol resistance in bacteria. From Escherichia coli. This protein is used as a marker in many commonly used cloning vectors, such as pACYC184.
   2836..2944    +  oriT           oriT: incP origin of transfer
   2955..3617    -  CDS            pBBR1 Rep: replication protein for the broad-host-range plasmid pBBR1 from Bordetella bronchiseptica
   3618..4389    -  rep_origin     pBBR1 oriV: replication origin of the broad-host-range plasmid pBBR1 from Bordetella bronchiseptica; requires the pBBR1 Rep protein for replication
   4504..4590    -  terminator     rrnB T1 terminator: Escherichia coli rrnB; transcription terminator T1 from the E. coli rrnB gene
   4629..4650    +  misc_feature   BioBrick prefix: BioBrick prefix for parts that do not start with "ATG"
>Addgene plasmid #78284 | pTet02 | depositor full sequence | sequence record 146161 | pTet02 sequence 4650 bps
TGGTGCAAAACCTTTGCGGTATGGCATGATAGCGCCTACTAGAGAAAGAGGAGAAATACTAGATGTCCAG
ATTAGATAAAAGTAAAGTGATTAACAGCGCATTAGAGCTGCTTAATGAGGTCGGAATCGAAGGTTTAACA
ACCCGTAAACTCGCCCAGAAGCTAGGTGTAGAGCAGCCTACATTGTATTGGCATGTAAAAAATAAGCGGG
CTTTGCTCGACGCCTTAGCCATTGAGATGTTAGATAGGCACCATACTCACTTTTGCCCTTTAGAAGGGGA
AAGCTGGCAAGATTTTTTACGTAATAACGCTAAAAGTTTTAGATGTGCTTTACTAAGTCATCGCGATGGA
GCAAAAGTACATTTAGGTACACGGCCTACAGAAAAACAGTATGAAACTCTCGAAAATCAATTAGCCTTTT
TATGCCAACAAGGTTTTTCACTAGAGAATGCATTATATGCACTCAGCGCTGTGGGGCATTTTACTTTAGG
TTGCGTATTGGAAGATCAAGAGCATCAAGTCGCTAAAGAAGAAAGGGAAACACCTACTACTGATAGTATG
CCGCCATTATTACGACAAGCTATCGAATTATTTGATCACCAAGGTGCAGAGCCAGCCTTCTTATTCGGCC
TTGAATTGATCATATGCGGATTAGAAAAACAACTTAAATGTGAAAGTGGGTCCTAATAATACTAGAGCCA
GGCATCAAATAAAACGAAAGGCTCAGTCGAAAGACTGGGCCTTTCGTTTTATCTGTTGTTTGTCGGTGAA
CGCTCTCTACTAGAGTCACACTGGCTCACCTTCGGGTGGGCCTTTCTGCGTTTATATACTAGAGTCCCTA
TCAGTGATAGAGATTGACATCCCTATCAGTGATAGAGATACTGAGCACTACTAGTGAAAGAGGAGAAATA
CTAGATGGCTTCCTCCGAAGACGTTATCAAAGAGTTCATGCGTTTCAAAGTTCGTATGGAAGGTTCCGTT
AACGGTCACGAGTTCGAAATCGAAGGTGAAGGTGAAGGTCGTCCGTACGAAGGTACCCAGACCGCTAAAC
TGAAAGTTACCAAAGGTGGTCCGCTGCCGTTCGCTTGGGACATCCTGTCCCCGCAGTTCCAGTACGGTTC
CAAAGCTTACGTTAAACACCCGGCTGACATCCCGGACTACCTGAAACTGTCCTTCCCGGAAGGTTTCAAA
TGGGAACGTGTTATGAACTTCGAAGACGGTGGTGTTGTTACCGTTACCCAGGACTCCTCCCTGCAAGACG
GTGAGTTCATCTACAAAGTTAAACTGCGTGGTACCAACTTCCCGTCCGACGGTCCGGTTATGCAGAAAAA
AACCATGGGTTGGGAAGCTTCCACCGAACGTATGTACCCGGAAGACGGTGCTCTGAAAGGTGAAATCAAA
ATGCGTCTGAAACTGAAAGACGGTGGTCACTACGACGCTGAAGTTAAAACCACCTACATGGCTAAAAAAC
CGGTTCAGCTGCCGGGTGCTTACAAAACCGACATCAAACTGGACATCACCTCCCACAACGAAGACTACAC
CATCGTTGAACAGTACGAACGTGCTGAAGGTCGTCACTCCACCGGTGCTTAATAACGCTGATAGTGCTAG
TGTAGATCGCTACTAGAGCCAGGCATCAAATAAAACGAAAGGCTCAGTCGAAAGACTGGGCCTTTCGTTT
TATCTGTTGTTTGTCGGTGAACGCTCTCTACTAGAGTCACACTGGCTCACCTTCGGGTGGGCCTTTCTGC
GTTTATATACTAGAAGCGGCCGCTGCAGCTTGGACTCCTGTTGATAGATCCAGTAATGACCTCAGAACTC
CATCTGGATTTGTTCAGAACGCTCGGTTGCCGCCGGGCGTTTTTTATTGGTGAGAATCCAGGGGTCCCCA
ATAATTACGATTTAAATTGGCGAAAATGAGACGTTGATCGGCACGTAAGAGGTTCCAACTTTCACCATAA
TGAAATAAGATCACTACCGGGCGTATTTTTTGAGTTATCGAGATTTTCAGGAGCTAAGGAAGCTAAAATG
GAGAAAAAAATCACTGGATATACCACCGTTGATATATCCCAATGGCATCGTAAAGAACATTTTGAGGCAT
TTCAGTCAGTTGCTCAATGTACCTATAACCAGACCGTTCAGCTGGATATTACGGCCTTTTTAAAGACCGT
AAAGAAAAATAAGCACAAGTTTTATCCGGCCTTTATTCACATTCTTGCCCGCCTGATGAATGCTCATCCG
GAATTTCGTATGGCAATGAAAGACGGTGAGCTGGTGATATGGGATAGTGTTCACCCTTGTTACACCGTTT
TCCATGAGCAAACTGAAACGTTTTCATCGCTCTGGAGTGAATACCACGACGATTTCCGGCAGTTTCTACA
CATATATTCGCAAGATGTGGCGTGTTACGGTGAAAACCTGGCCTATTTCCCTAAAGGGTTTATTGAGAAT
ATGTTTTTCGTCTCAGCCAATCCCTGGGTGAGTTTCACCAGTTTTGATTTAAACGTGGCCAATATGGACA
ACTTCTTCGCCCCCGTTTTCACCATGGGCAAATATTATACGCAAGGCGACAAGGTGCTGATGCCGCTGGC
GATTCAGGTTCATCATGCCGTTTGTGATGGCTTCCATGTCGGCAGAATGCTTAATGAATTACAACAGTAC
TGCGATGAGTGGCAGGGCGGGGCGTAATTTGACTTTTGTCCTTTTCCGCTGCATAACCCTGCTTCGGGGT
CATTATAGCGATTTTTTCGGTATATCCATCCTTTTTCGCACGATATACAGGATTTTGCCAAAGGGTTCGT
GTAGACTTTCCTTGGTGTATCCAACGGCGTCAGCCGGGCAGGATAGGTGAAGTAGGCCCACCCGCGAGCG
GGTGTTCCTTCTTCACTGTCCCTTATTCGCACCTGGCGGTGCTCAACGGGAATCCTGCTCTGCGAGGCTG
GCCGTAGGCCGGCCCTACCGGCGCGGCAGCGTTACCCGTGTCGGCGGCTCCAACGGCTCGCCATCGTCCA
GAAAACACGGCTCATCGGGCATCGGCAGGCGCTGCTGCCCGCGCCGTTCCCATTCCTCCGTTTCGGTCAA
GGCTGGCAGGTCTGGTTCCATGCCCGGAATGCCGGGCTGGCTGGGCGGCTCCTCGCCGGGGCCGGTCGGT
AGTTGCTGCTCGCCCGGATACAGGGTCGGGATGCGGCGCAGGTCGCCATGCCCCAACAGCGATTCGTCCT
GGTCGTCGTGATCAACCACCACGGCGGCACTGAACACCGACAGGCGCAACTGGTCGCGGGGCTGGCCCCA
CGCCACGCGGTCATTGACCACGTAGGCCGACACGGTGCCGGGGCCGTTGAGCTTCACGACGGAGATCCAG
CGCTCGGCCACCAAGTCCTTGACTGCGTATTGGACCGTCCGCAAAGAACGTCCGATGAGCTTGGAAAGTG
TCTTCTGGCTGACCACCACGGCGTTCTGGTGGCCCATCTGCGCCACGAGGTGATGCAGCAGCATTGCCGC
CGTGGGTTTCCTCGCAATAAGCCCGGCCCACGCCTCATGCGCTTTGCGTTCCGTTTGCACCCAGTGACCG
GGCTTGTTCTTGGCTTGAATGCCGATTTCTCTGGACTGCGTGGCCATGCTTATCTCCATGCGGTAGGGGT
GCCGCACGGTTGCGGCACCATGCGCAATCAGCTGCAACTTTTCGGCAGCGCGACAACAATTATGCGTTGC
GTAAAAGTGGCAGTCAATTACAGATTTTCTTTAACCTACGCAATGAGCTATTGCGGGGGGTGCCGCAATG
AGCTGTTGCGTACCCCCCTTTTTTAAGTTGTTGATTTTTAAGTCTTTCGCATTTCGCCCTATATCTAGTT
CTTTGGTGCCCAAAGAAGGGCACCCCTGCGGGGTTCCCCCACGCCTTCGGCGCGGCTCCCCCTCCGGCAA
AAAGTGGCCCCTCCGGGGCTTGTTGATCGACTGCGCGGCCTTCGGCCTTGCCCAAGGTGGCGCTGCCCCC
TTGGAACCCCCGCACTCGCCGCCGTGAGGCTCGGGGGGCAGGCGGGCGGGCTTCGCCCTTCGACTGCCCC
CACTCGCATAGGCTTGGGTCGTTCCAGGCGCGTCAAGGCCAAGCCGCTGCGCGGTCGCTGCGCGAGCCTT
GACCCGCCTTCCACTTGGTGTCCAACCGGCAAGCGAAGCGCGCAGGCCGCAGGCCGGAGGCTTTTCCCCA
GAGAAAATTAAAAAAATTGATGGGGCAAGGCCGCAGGCCGCGCAGTTGGAGCCGGTGGGTATGTGGTCGA
AGGCTGGGTAGCCGGTGGGCAATCCCTGTGGTCAAGCTCGTGGGCAGGCGCAGCCTGTCCATCAGCTTGT
CCAGCAGGGTTGTCCACGGGCCGAGCGAAGCGAGCCAGCCGGTGGCCGCTCGCGGCCATCGTCCACATAT
CCACGGGCTGGCAAGGGAGCGCAGCGACCGCGCAGGGCGAAGCCCGGAGAGCAAGCCCGTAGGGGGGGCG
CGCCCAGCTGTCTAGGGCGGCGGATTTGTCCTACTCAGGAGAGCGTTCACCGACAAACAACAGATAAAAC
GAAAGGCCCAGTCTTTCGACTGAGCCTTTCGTTTTATTTGATGCCTTTAATTAAAGCGGATAACAATTTC
ACACAGGAGAATTCGCGGCCGCTTCTAGAG
