>Addgene plasmid #78284 | pTet02 | addgene partial sequence | sequence record 151012 | Tet-R 5'-GGCGAGTTTACGGGTTGTTA-3'
ATCACTTTACTTTTATCTAATCTGGACATCTAGTATTTCTCCTCTTTCTCTAGTAGGCGCTATCATGCCA
TACCGCAAAGGTTTTGCACCACTCTAGAAGCGGCCGCGAATTCTCCTGTGTGAAATTGTTATCCGCTTTA
ATTAAAGGCATCAAATAAAACGAAAGGCTCAGTCGAAAGACTGGGCCTTTCGTTTTATCTGTTGTTTGTC
GGTGAACGCTCTCCTGAGTAGGACAAATCCGCCGCCCTAGACAGCTGGGCGCGCCCCCCCTACGGGCTTG
CTCTCCGGGCTTCGCCCTGCGCGGTCGCTGCGCTCCCTTGCCAGCCCGTGGATATGTGGACGATGGCCGC
GAGCGGCCACCGGCTGGCTCGCTTCGCTCGGCCCGTGGACAACCCTGCTGGACAAGCTGATGGACAGGCT
GCGCCTGCCCACGAGCTTGACCACAGGGATTGCCCACCGGCTACCCAGCCTTCGACCACATACCCACCGG
CTCCAACTGCGCGGCCTGCGGCCTTGCCCCATCAATTTTTTTAATTTTCTC
