>Addgene plasmid #78284 | pTet02 | addgene partial sequence | sequence record 151352 | TetR-F1 5'-TTGATCACCAAGGTGCAGAG-3'
ACAACTTAAATGTGAAAGTGGGTCCTAATAATACTAGAGCCAGGCATCAAATAAAACGAAAGGCTCAGTC
GAAAGACTGGGCCTTTCGTTTTATCTGTTGTTTGTCGGTGAACGCTCTCTACTAGAGTCACACTGGCTCA
CCTTCGGGTGGGCCTTTCTGCGTTTATATACTAGAGTCCCTATCAGTGATAGAGATTGACATCCCTATCA
GTGATAGAGATACTGAGCACTACTAGTGAAAGAGGAGAAATACTAGATGGCTTCCTCCGAAGACGTTATC
AAAGAGTTCATGCGTTTCAAAGTTCGTATGGAAGGTTCCGTTAACGGTCACGAGTTCGAAATCGAAGGTG
AAGGTGAAGGTCGTCCGTACGAAGGTACCCAGACCGCTAAACTGAAAGTTACCAAAGGTGGTCCGCTGCC
GTTCGCTTGGGACATCCTGTCCCCGCAGTTCCAGTACGGTTCCAAAGCTTACGTTAAACACCCGGCTGAC
ATCCCGGACTACCTGAAACTGTCCTTCCCGGAAGGTTTCAAATGGGAACGTGTTATGAACTTCGAAGACG
GTGGTGTTGTTACCGTTACCCAGGACTCCTCCCTGCAAGACGGTGAGTTCATCTACAAAGTTAAACTGCG
TGGTACCAACTTCCCGTCCGACGGTCCGGTTATGCAGAAAAAAACCATGGGTTGGGAAGCTTCCACCGAA
CGTATGTACCCGGAAGACGGTGCTCTGAAAGGTGAAATCAAAATGCGTCTGAA
